>Addgene plasmid #65153 | pYTK046 | depositor full sequence | sequence record 110206 | Full Sequence
TCGGTCTCATTCTGTGTCCAAAGGAGAGGAGTTAATCAAGGAAAACATGAGAATGAAAGTTGTCATGGAG
GGCTCCGTTAATGGTCACCAATTCAAGTGTACAGGGGAAGGTGAAGGTAATCCTTACATGGGTACACAAA
CTATGAGAATTAAAGTAATTGAAGGCGGACCACTACCATTTGCATTTGACATTCTGGCAACGTCATTCAT
GTACGGATCACGAACTTTCATCAAGTACCCTAAAGGTATACCAGACTTTTTCAAGCAATCTTTTCCAGAG
GGTTTTACATGGGAAAGGGTTACAAGATACGAAGATGGGGGTGTCGTCACAGTTATGCAAGATACTTCAT
TAGAAGATGGCTGCCTTGTCTATCATGTGCAAGTAAGAGGGGTGAATTTTCCTTCTAACGGACCTGTGAT
GCAGAAAAAGACCAAAGGTTGGGAACCAAATACTGAAATGATGTACCCAGCTGATGGAGGTTTGAGAGGC
TACACACACATGGCGCTTAAAGTTGATGGTGGAGGTCATTTGTCTTGTAGTTTTGTTACCACTTATCGTT
CTAAAAAGACTGTTGGCAATATCAAAATGCCAGGAATACATGCTGTAGACCACAGACTAGAAAGACTCGA
AGAGAGCGATAACGAAATGTTCGTTGTACAGAGAGAGCATGCCGTAGCCAAATTTGCTGGCTTAGGCGGT
GGTATGGATGAATTGTATAAGGGATCCTGAGACCAGACCAATAAAAAACGCCCGGCGGCAACCGAGCGTT
CTGAACAAATCCAGATGGAGTTCTGAGGTCATTACTGGATCTATCAACAGGAGTCCAAGCGAGCTCGATA
TCAAATTACGCCCCGCCCTGCCACTCATCGCAGTACTGTTGTAATTCATTAAGCATTCTGCCGACATGGA
AGCCATCACAAACGGCATGATGAACCTGAATCGCCAGCGGCATCAGCACCTTGTCGCCTTGCGTATAATA
TTTGCCCATGGTGAAAACGGGGGCGAAGAAGTTGTCCATATTGGCCACGTTTAAATCAAAACTGGTGAAA
CTCACCCAGGGATTGGCTGAAACGAAAAACATATTCTCAATAAACCCTTTAGGGAAATAGGCCAGGTTTT
CACCGTAACACGCCACATCTTGCGAATATATGTGTAGAAACTGCCGGAAATCGTCGTGGTATTCACTCCA
GAGCGATGAAAACGTTTCAGTTTGCTCATGGAAAACGGTGTAACAAGGGTGAACACTATCCCATATCACC
AGCTCACCGTCTTTCATTGCCATACGAAATTCCGGATGAGCATTCATCAGGCGGGCAAGAATGTGAATAA
AGGCCGGATAAAACTTGTGCTTATTTTTCTTTACGGTCTTTAAAAAGGCCGTAATATCCAGCTGAACGGT
CTGGTTATAGGTACATTGAGCAACTGACTGAAATGCCTCAAAATGTTCTTTACGATGCCATTGGGATATA
TCAACGGTGGTATATCCAGTGATTTTTTTCTCCATTTTAGCTTCCTTAGCTCCTGAAAATCTCGATAACT
CAAAAAATACGCCCGGTAGTGATCTTATTTCATTATGGTGAAAGTTGGAACCTCTTACGTGCCCGATCAA
TCATGACCAAAATCCCTTAACGTGAGTTTTCGTTCCACTGAGCGTCAGACCCCGTAGAAAAGATCAAAGG
ATCTTCTTGAGATCCTTTTTTTCTGCGCGTAATCTGCTGCTTGCAAACAAAAAAACCACCGCTACCAGCG
GTGGTTTGTTTGCCGGATCAAGAGCTACCAACTCTTTTTCCGAAGGTAACTGGCTTCAGCAGAGCGCAGA
TACCAAATACTGTTCTTCTAGTGTAGCCGTAGTTAGGCCACCACTTCAAGAACTCTGTAGCACCGCCTAC
ATACCTCGCTCTGCTAATCCTGTTACCAGTGGCTGCTGCCAGTGGCGATAAGTCGTGTCTTACCGGGTTG
GACTCAAGACGATAGTTACCGGATAAGGCGCAGCGGTCGGGCTGAACGGGGGGTTCGTGCACACAGCCCA
GCTTGGAGCGAACGACCTACACCGAACTGAGATACCTACAGCGTGAGCTATGAGAAAGCGCCACGCTTCC
CGAAGGGAGAAAGGCGGACAGGTATCCGGTAAGCGGCAGGGTCGGAACAGGAGAGCGCACGAGGGAGCTT
CCAGGGGGAAACGCCTGGTATCTTTATAGTCCTGTCGGGTTTCGCCACCTCTGACTTGAGCGTCGATTTT
TGTGATGCTCGTCAGGGGGGCGGAGCCTATGGAAAAACGCCAGCAACGCGGCCTTTTTACGGTTCCTGGC
CTTTTGCTGGCCTTTTGCTCACATGTTCTTTCCTGCGTTATCCCCTGATTCTGTGGATAACCGTAG
Features (pLannotate 1.2.2; 5 found; start..end, strand, type, name):
     14..721     +  CDS            mRuby2: mRuby2 is a basic (constitutively fluorescent) red fluorescent protein published in 2012, derived from Entacmaea quadricolor. It has moderate acid sensitivity.
    741..775     -  terminator     lambda t0 terminator: minimal transcription terminator from phage lambda (Scholtissek and Grosse, 1987)
    849..1505    -  CDS            cat: CAT_ECOLX - Experimental evidence at protein level: Swiss-Prot protein existence level 1. This enzyme is an effector of chloramphenicol resistance in bacteria. From Escherichia coli. This protein is used as a marker in many commonly used cloning vectors, such as pACYC184.
   1506..1603    -  promoter       cat promoter: promoter of the E. coli cat gene encoding chloramphenicol acetyltransferase
   1687..2275    +  rep_origin     ori: high-copy-number ColE1/pMB1/pBR322/pUC origin of replication
