[The description below was written by a language model from this plasmid's Addgene catalogue record and pLannotate feature annotations shown in this document.]
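Description:
pYTK046 is a small (about 2.4 kb) part-storage plasmid from the Dueber Yeast Toolkit (YTK), a modular, multipart assembly system for building yeast expression constructs. It is based on the toolkit's part entry vector pYTK001 and is catalogued as a bacterial vector, since it is maintained in E. coli rather than used directly for expression. Propagation relies on a high-copy ColE1/pUC-type origin of replication, and selection is by chloramphenicol through a cat (chloramphenicol acetyltransferase) gene driven by its native cat promoter. A minimal phage lambda t0 terminator lies downstream of cat, between the resistance gene and the insert, where it ends marker transcription before it can run into the part.

The payload is the coding sequence of mRuby2, a constitutively fluorescent red protein derived from Entacmaea quadricolor, listed here as a synthetic insert. It was cloned into the entry vector using BsmBI sites that were destroyed in the process. No promoter or terminator for mRuby2 is annotated in the feature table, consistent with its role as a bare coding-sequence part rather than an expression cassette. The record designates it a Type 3b part, a category used for coding sequences in the YTK scheme. In use, the mRuby2 part is combined with other toolkit parts, such as promoters, terminators and vector components, to assemble transcription units. There it can serve as a red fluorescent reporter or fusion component, although the record does not describe specific downstream constructs.
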