Addgene plasmid #65153: pYTK046
Purpose: Encodes mRuby2 as a Type 3b part to be used in the Dueber YTK system
Depositing lab: John Dueber. Depositing organization: University of California, Berkeley. Publication: A Highly Characterized Yeast Toolkit for Modular, Multipart Assembly. Lee ME, DeLoache WC, Cervantes B, Dueber JE. ACS Synth Biol. 2015 Apr 14. 10.1021/sb500366v PubMed 25871405.
Backbone
  Vector backbone: pYTK001
  Vector type: Bacterial Expression
Growth in bacteria
  Bacterial resistance: Chloramphenicol, 25 μg/mL
  Growth temperature: 37°C
  Growth strain: DH10B
  Copy number: High Copy
Gene/Insert
  Gene/Insert name: mRuby2
  Species: Synthetic
  Cloning method: Restriction Enzyme; 5′ cloning site BsmBI (destroyed during cloning); 3′ cloning site BsmBI (destroyed during cloning)
Terms and licenses: Academic/Nonprofit Terms; Industry Terms: Not Available to Industry
Depositor comments: Type 3b parts are used for coding sequences. This plasmid encodes for a fluorescent protein. For more information, please visit the supplemental information in PMID:25871405.
How to cite: pYTK046 was a gift from John Dueber (Addgene plasmid # 65153 ; http://n2t.net/addgene:65153 ; RRID:Addgene_65153)
