>Addgene plasmid #65153 | pYTK046 | addgene partial sequence | sequence record 111997 | pRS414-R 5'-CACCTCTGACTTGAGCGTCG-3'
GGGGGGCGGAGCCTATGGAAAAACGCCAGCAACGCGGCCTTTTTACGGTTCCTGGCCTTTTGCTGGCCTT
TTGCTCACATGTTCTTTCCTGCGTTATCCCCTGATTCTGTGGATAACCGTAGTCGGTCTCATTCTGTGTC
CAAAGGAGAGGAGTTAATCAAGGAAAACATGAGAATGAAAGTTGTCATGGAGGGCTCCGTTAATGGTCAC
CAATTCAAGTGTACAGGGGAAGGTGAAGGTAATCCTTACATGGGTACACAAACTATGAGAATTAAAGTAA
TTGAAGGCGGACCACTACCATTTGCATTTGACATTCTGGCAACGTCATTCATGTACGGATCACGAACTTT
CATCAAGTACCCTAAAGGTATACCAGACTTTTTCAAGCAATCTTTTCCAGAGGGTTTTACATGGGAAAGG
GTTACAAGATACGAAGATGGGGGTGTCGTCACAGTTATGCAAGATACTTCATTAGAAGATGGCTGCCTTG
TCTATCATGTGCAAGTAAGAGGGGTGAATTTTCCTTCTAACGGACCTGTGATGCAGAAAAAGACCAAAGG
TTGGGAACCAAATACTGAAATGATGTACCCAGCTGATGGAGGTTTGAGAGGCTACACACACATGGCGCTT
AAAGTTGATGGTGGAGGTCATTTGTCTTGTAGTTTTGTTACCACTTATCGTTCTAAAAAGACTGTTGGCA
ATATCAAAATGCCAGGAATACATGCTGTAGACCACAGACTAGAAAGACTCGAAGAGAGCGATAACGAAAT
GTTCGTTGTACAGAGAGAGCATGCCGTAGCCAAATTTGCTGGCTTAGGCGGTGGTATGGATGAATTGTAT
AAGGGATCCTGAGACCAGACCAATAAAAAACGCCCGGCGGCAACCGAGCGTTCTGAACAAATCCAGATGG
AGTTCTGAGGTCATTACTGGATCTATCAACAGGAGTCCAAGCGAGCTCGATATCAAATTACGCCCCGCCC
TGCCACTCATCGCAGTACTGTTGTAATTCATTAAGCATTCTGCCGACATGGAAGCCAT
