>Addgene plasmid #65153 | pYTK046 | addgene partial sequence | sequence record 112695 | CAT-F 5'-GTTTGTGATGGCTTCCATGTC-3'
CAGTACTGCGATGAGTGGCAGGGCGGGGCGTAATTTGATATCGAGCTCGCTTGGACTCCTGTTGATAGAT
CCAGTAATGACCTCAGAACTCCATCTGGATTTGTTCAGAACGCTCGGTTGCCGCCGGGCGTTTTTTATTG
GTCTGGTCTCAGGATCCCTTATACAATTCATCCATACCACCGCCTAAGCCAGCAAATTTGGCTACGGCAT
GCTCTCTCTGTACAACGAACATTTCGTTATCGCTCTCTTCGAGTCTTTCTAGTCTGTGGTCTACAGCATG
TATTCCTGGCATTTTGATATTGCCAACAGTCTTTTTAGAACGATAAGTGGTAACAAAACTACAAGACAAA
TGACCTCCACCATCAACTTTAAGCGCCATGTGTGTGTAGCCTCTCAAACCTCCATCAGCTGGGTACATCA
TTTCAGTATTTGGTTCCCAACCTTTGGTCTTTTTCTGCATCACAGGTCCGTTAGAAGGAAAATTCACCCC
TCTTACTTGCACATGATAGACAAGGCAGCCATCTTCTAATGAAGTATCTTGCATAACTGTGACGACACCC
CCATCTTCGTATCTTGTAACCCTTTCCCATGTAAAACCCTCTGGAAAAGATTGCTTGAAAAAGTCTGGTA
TACCTTTAGGGTACTTGATGAAAGTTCGTGATCCGTACATGAATGACGTTGCCAGAATGTCAAATGCAAA
TGGTAGTGGTCCGCCTTCAATTACTTTAATTCTCATAGTTTGTGTACCCATGTAAGGATTACCTTCACCT
TCCCCTGTACACTTGAATTGGTGACCATTAACGGAA
